>Addgene plasmid #127482 | pAVA-Gal11p-LGF2(fs) | addgene full sequence | sequence record 262919 | Addgene NGS Result
GAACTCCGGATGAGCATTCATCAGGCGGGCAAGAATGTGAATAAAGGCCGGATAAAACTTGTGCTTATTT
TTCTTTACGGTCTTTAAAAAGGCCGTAATATCCAGCTGAACGGTCTGGTTATAGGTACATTGAGCAACTG
ACTGAAATGCCTCAAAATGTTCTTTACGATGCCATTGGGATATATCAACGGTGGTATATCCAGTGATTTT
TTTCTCCATTTTAGCTTCCTTAGCTCCTGAAAATCTCGATAACTCAAAAAATACGCCCGGTAGTGATCTT
ATTTCATTATGGTGAAAGTTGGAACCTCTTACGTGCCGATCAACGTCTCATTTTCGCCAAAAGTTGGCCC
AGGGCTTCCCGGTATCAACAGGGACACCAGGATTTATTTATTCTGCGAAGTGATCTTCCGTCACAGGTAT
TTATTCGGCGCAAAGTGCGTCGGGTGATGCTGCCAACTTACTGATTTAGTGTATGATGGTGTTTTTGAGG
TGCTCCAGTGGCTTCTGTTTCTATCAGCTGTCCCTCCTGTTCAGCTACTGACGGGGTGGTGCGTAACGGC
AAAAGCACCGCCGGACATCAGCGCTAGCGGAGTGTATACTGGCTTACTATGTTGGCACTGATGAGGGTGT
CAGTGAAGTGCTTCATGTGGCAGGAGAAAAAAGGCTGCACCGGTGCGTCAGCAGAATATGTGATACAGGA
TATATTCCGCTTCCTCGCTCACTGACTCGCTACGCTCGGTCGTTCGACTGCGGCGAGCGGAAATGGCTTA
CGAACGGGGCGGAGATTTCCTGGAAGATGCCAGGAAGATACTTAACAGGGAAGTGAGAGGGCCGCGGCAA
AGCCGTTTTTCCATAGGCTCCGCCCCCCTGACAAGCATCACGAAATCTGACGCTCAAATCAGTGGTGGCG
AAACCCGACAGGACTATAAAGATACCAGGCGTTTCCCCCTGGCGGCTCCCTCGTGCGCTCTCCTGTTCCT
GCCTTTCGGTTTACCGGTGTCATTCCGCTGTTATGGCCGCGTTTGTCTCATTCCACGCCTGACACTCAGT
TCCGGGTAGGCAGTTCGCTCCAAGCTGGACTGTATGCACGAACCCCCCGTTCAGTCCGACCGCTGCGCCT
TATCCGGTAACTATCGTCTTGAGTCCAACCCGGAAAGACATGCAAAAGCACCACTGGCAGCAGCCACTGG
TAATTGATTTAGAGGAGTTAGTCTTGAAGTCATGCGCCGGTTAAGGCTAAACTGAAAGGACAAGTTTTGG
TGACTGCGCTCCTCCAAGCCAGTTACCTCGGTTCAAAGAGTTGGTAGCTCAGAGAACCTTCGAAAAACCG
CCCTGCAAGGCGGTTTTTTCGTTTTCAGAGCAAGAGATTACGCGCAGACCAAAACGATCTCAAGAAGATC
ATCTTATTAATCAGATAAAATATTTCTAGATTTCAGTGCAATTTATCTCTTCAAATGTAGCACCTGAAGT
CAGCCCCATACGATATAAGTTGTAATTCTCATGTTTGACAGCTTATCATCGATAAGCTAATTCTCACTCA
TTAGGCACCCCAGGCTTTACACTTTATGCTTCCGGCTCGTATAATGTGTGGAATTGTGAGCGGATAACAA
TTTCACACAGGAAACAGCGTATGAGCACAAAAAAGAAA
[261 nt withheld, positions 1649-1909]
ATGCAGCCGTCACTTAGAAGTGAGTATGAGTACCCTGTTTTTTCTCATGTTCAGGCAGGGATGTTCTCAC
CTGAGCTTAGAACCTTTACCAAAGGTGATGCGGAGAGATGGGTAAGCACAACCAAAAAAGCCAGTGATTC
TGCATTCTGGCTTGAGGTTGAAGGTAATTCCATGACCGCACCAACAGGCTCCAAGCCAAGCTTTCCTGAC
GGAATGTTAATTCTCGTTGACCCTGAGCAGGCTGTTGAGCCAGGTGATTTCTGCATAGCCAGACTTGGGG
GTGATGAGTTTACCTTCAAGAAACTGATCAGGGATAGCGGTCAGGTGTTTTTACAACCACTAAACCCACA
GTACCCAATGATCCCATGCAATGAGAGTTGTTCCGTTGTGGGGAAAGTTATCGCTAGTCAGTGGCCTGAA
GAGACGTTTGGCCCACAAGGGTGGCCTCAACAGCAGCAAATGCAACCTCCCAATTCAAGTGCGGACAACA
ACCCTTTGCAACAGCAATCATCACAAAATACCGTACCAAACGTCCTCAACCAAATTAACCAAATCTTTTC
TCCAGAGGAGCAACGCAGCTTATTACAAGAAGCCATCGAAACCTGCAAGAATTTTGAAAAAACACAATTG
GGTAGTACGATGACGGAACCTGTCAAGCAAAGTTTTATTAGGAAATACATTGTGCAAAAGGCCCTGAGAA
AAATCCAAGCTATAACTGACTGATTGATAATCAATTACTTAATCATAAATAATCCTGTTAACAATGCTTT
TATATCCTGTAAAGAATCCATTTTCAAAATCATGTCAAGGTCTTCTCGAGGAAAAATCAGTAGAAATAGC
TGTTCCAGTCTTTCTAGCCTTGATCCAAACGATTGGGGCCGCCTCTGGTTTCTCTTCTTTCACTTCAGGC
TGACGTACATCACGTAAGTCAACGAAAGCTTCCAGTTGTTCAGCCAGAATGGTTGCCGCACGACGAATCG
CCTCTTCAGGATCGATTGTGCCGTTGGTTTCCATTTCGATGACCAGCTTGTCCAGGTCGGTACGCTGTTC
TACACGCGCTGCTTCAACATTGTAGGCAATACGCTCCACAGGGCTGTAGCATGCGTCGACCAGCAGACGG
CCGATTGGGCGCTCATCTTCTTCCGAATGAACTCGGGTAGAAGCCGGCACATAACCACGACCGCGCTGAA
CTTTGATACGCATGCTAATAGACGCGTTCTCATCGGTCAGGTGGCAGATCACGTGCTGCGGCTTGACGAT
TTCGACATCACCGTCGTGGGTGATATCGGCTGCAGTCACAGGGCCAATGCCAGATTTATTCAAGGTAAGA
ATAACTTCATCTTTGCCCTGAACTCTCACCGCCAGCCCTTTCAGGTTGAGCAGGATTTCCAGGATATCTT
CCTGAACGCCTTCTTTGGTGCTGTACTCATGTAGTACACCATCAATCTCAACCTCGGTCACCGCGCAACC
CGGCATCGATGAGAGCAGAATACGGCGCAGTGCGTTACCCAGAGTATGGCCAAAGCCACGCTCTAAAGGC
TCAAGGGTCACCTTGGCGTGCGTCGAACTCACTTGCTCGATATCAACCAGGCGCGGTTTTAGAAACTCTG
TCACAGAACCCTGCATTGTGTCCTCTCTTTGGTCTAGAGTTCCAGTGAATCCGTAATCATGGTCATAGCT
GTTTCCTGTGTGAAATTGTTATCCGCTCACAATTCCACACATTATACGAGCCGGAAGCATAAAGTGTAAA
GCCTCTCTAGCTAGATTGAGTTAATCTCCATGTAGCGTTACAAGTATAACACAAAGTTTTTTATGTTGTC
AATATTTTTTTGATGGGAAGGCACTTATTTTTGACGTTCGCTCGAGTTAATTAATTAATTAAGATCTTAG
GCGCGCCGGATCTGCATCGCAGGATGCTGCTGGCTACCCTGTGGAACACCTACATCTGTATTAACGAAGC
GCTAACCGTTTTTATCAGGCTCTGGGAGGCAGAATAAATGATCATATCGTCAATTATTACCTCCACGGGG
AGAGCCTGAGCAAACTGGCCTCAGGCATTTGAGAAGCACACGGTCACACTGCTTCCGGTAGTCAATAAAC
CGGTAAACCAGCAATAGACATAAGCGGCTATTTAACGACCCTGCCCTGAACCGACGACCGGGTCGAATTT
GCTTTCGAATTTCTGCCATTCATCCGCTTATTATCACTTATTCAGGCGTAGCAACCAGGCGTTTAAGGGC
ACCAATAACTGCCTTAAAAAAATTACGCCCCGCCCTGCCACTCATCGCAGTACTGTTGTAATTCATTAAG
CATTCTGCCGACATGGAAGCCATCACAAACGGCATGATGAACCTGAATCGCCAGCGGCATCAGCACCTTG
TCGCCTTGCGTATAATATTTGCCCATGGTGAAAACGGGGGCGAAGAAGTTGTCCATATTGGCCACGTTTA
AATCAAAACTGGTGAAACTCACCCAGGGATTGGCTGAGACGAAAAACATATTCTCAATAAACCCTTTAGG
GAAATAGGCCAGGTTTTCACCGTAACACGCCACATCTTGCGAATATATGTGTAGAAACTGCCGGAAATCG
TCGTGGTATTCACTCCAGAGCGATGAAAACGTTTCAGTTTGCTCATGGAAAACGGTGTAACAAGGGTGAA
CACTATCCCATATCACCAGCTCACCGTCTTTCATTGCCATACG
Features (pLannotate 1.2.2; 16 found; start..end, strand, type, name):
    220..322     -  promoter       cat promoter: promoter of the E. coli cat gene encoding chloramphenicol acetyltransferase
    443..586     +  mobile_element IS1 (fragment): prokaryotic transposable element IS1
    705..760     -  rep_origin     RSF ori (fragment): Plasmids containing the RSF 1030 origin of replication can be propagated in E. coli cells that contain additional plasmids with compatible origins.
    848..1393    -  rep_origin     p15A ori: Plasmids containing the medium-copy-number p15A origin of replication can be propagated in E. coli cells that contain a second plasmid with the ColE1 origin.
   1505..1528    +  promoter       tet promoter (fragment): E. coli promoter for tetracycline efflux protein gene
   1556..1586    +  promoter       lac UV5 promoter: E. coli lac promoter with an "up" mutation
   1594..1610    +  protein_bind   lac operator: The lac repressor binds to the lac operator to inhibit transcription in E. coli. This inhibition can be relieved by adding lactose or isopropyl-β-D-thiogalactopyranoside (IPTG). lac repressor encoded by lacI
   1631..2341    +  CDS            cI (sequence partly withheld): RPC1_LAMBD - Experimental evidence at protein level: Swiss-Prot protein existence level 1. Acts as a transcriptional repressor that allows virus to establish and maintain latency. Prevents both the viral DNA replication and the exit programs. Clamps the two operator OL (operator left made of OL1, OL2 and OL3 sites) and OR (operator right made of OR1, OR2 and OR3 sites) together by binding to them and arranging the intervening DNA in a loop. This step allows repression of lytic pR and pL promoters by binding to OL1, OL2, OR1 and OR2 simultaneously. The binding of cI on OR2 additionally activate
   2417..2674    +  CDS            GAL11 (fragment): MED15_YEAST - Also known as ABE1 From Saccharomyces cerevisiae (strain ATCC 204508 / S288c) (Baker's yeast).
   2656..2773    -  CDS            GAL4 DNA binding domain (fragment): DNA binding domain of the GAL4 transcriptional activator; Saccharomyces cerevisiae GAL4 (truncated)
   2780..3535    -  CDS            rpoA (fragment): RPOA_ECO24 - Experimental evidence at protein level: Swiss-Prot protein existence level 1. DNA-dependent RNA polymerase catalyzes the transcription of DNA into RNA using the four ribonucleoside triphosphates as substrates. From Escherichia coli O139:H28 (strain E24377A / ETEC).
   3561..3585    -  CDS            lacZα (fragment): LacZα fragment of β-galactosidase; lacZ fragment
   3605..3621    -  protein_bind   lac operator: The lac repressor binds to the lac operator to inhibit transcription in E. coli. This inhibition can be relieved by adding lactose or isopropyl-β-D-thiogalactopyranoside (IPTG). lac repressor encoded by lacI
   3629..3659    -  promoter       lac UV5 promoter: E. coli lac promoter with an "up" mutation
   3805..3873    +  CDS            YPB2_ECOLX (fragment): Protein predicted: Swiss-Prot protein existence level 4. From Escherichia coli.
   4175..219     -  CDS            cat (across the origin): CAT_ECOLX - Experimental evidence at protein level: Swiss-Prot protein existence level 1. This enzyme is an effector of chloramphenicol resistance in bacteria. From Escherichia coli. This protein is used as a marker in many commonly used cloning vectors, such as pACYC184.
