[The description below was written by a language model from this plasmid's Addgene catalogue record and pLannotate feature annotations shown in this document.]
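Description:
pAVA-Gal11p-LGF2(fs) is a low-copy bacterial expression plasmid that serves as the negative control for the AVA-seq (all-versus-all sequencing) bacterial two-hybrid system. It is built on the pBT bait vector of the BacterioMatch II system, modified by inserting the activation-domain cassette of the partner vector pTRG next to, and convergent with, the DNA-binding-domain cassette, so that both hybrid proteins are encoded on one molecule. The 4.6 kb sequenced plasmid replicates from a p15A origin and is selected with chloramphenicol through a cat gene driven by its own promoter. The short IS1, RSF ori and tet promoter fragments in the annotation appear to be backbone remnants.

The payload consists of two opposing expression units, each under a lac UV5 promoter with a lac operator and therefore subject to lac repressor control. On the forward strand, the full lambda cI repressor coding sequence is followed by a fragment of S. cerevisiae GAL11 (Gal11p, also known as MED15). On the reverse strand, an rpoA fragment encoding part of the E. coli RNA polymerase alpha subunit is followed by LGF2, which the feature table annotates as a fragment of the GAL4 DNA-binding domain. The two fragments meet tail to tail in a roughly 420 bp insert cloned between retained BstXI sites, an arrangement that keeps the paired partners physically adjacent.

In a two-hybrid system of this type, an interaction between the cI-tethered and RNA polymerase-tethered partners recruits polymerase to a reporter promoter in the host strain. Here a single nucleotide inserted between RNAp and LGF2 shifts LGF2 out of frame, so the interaction is not expected to be reconstituted, giving a baseline for the system.
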