Addgene plasmid #127482: pAVA-Gal11p-LGF2(fs)
Purpose: Negative control for the AVA-seq system. Gal11p (lambda CI associated) and LGF2 (with one nucleotide insertion) (RNAp associated) interaction
Depositing lab: Joel Malek. Depositing organization: Weill Cornell Medical College, Qatar. Publication: High-resolution protein-protein interaction mapping using all-versus-all sequencing (AVA-Seq). Andrews SS, Schaefer-Ramadan S, Al-Thani NM, Ahmed I, Mohamoud YA, Malek JA. J Biol Chem. 2019 Jul 26;294(30):11549-11558. doi: 10.1074/jbc.RA119.008792. Epub 2019 Jun 10. PubMed 31182485.
Backbone
  Vector backbone: pBT
  Backbone manufacturer: Agilent #240067
  Modifications to backbone: inserted AD domain of pTRG (Agilent #240066) adjacent but convergent to the DBD
  Vector type: Bacterial Expression
Growth in bacteria
  Bacterial resistance: Chloramphenicol, 25 μg/mL
  Growth temperature: 37°C
  Growth strain: DH5alpha
  Growth instructions: The Malek lab recommends using BacterioMatch II Validation Reporter Competent Cells (Catalog #200192) for downstream applications.
  Copy number: Low Copy
Gene/Insert
  Gene/Insert name: Gal11p-LGF2(frame shifted)
  Species: S. cerevisiae (budding yeast)
  Insert size (bp): 420
  Mutation: LGF2 is frame shifted by the insert of one nucleotide between LGF2 and RNAp
  Entrez Gene: GAL11 (a.k.a. YOL051W, ABE1, MED15, RAR3, SDS4, SPT13)
  Cloning method: Restriction Enzyme; 5′ cloning site BstX1 (not destroyed); 3′ cloning site BstX1 (not destroyed)
  Sequencing primers: 5′ TCCGTTGTGGGGAAAGTTATC; 3′ AGCTTCCAGTTGTTCAGCCA
Terms and licenses: Academic/Nonprofit Terms; Industry Terms: Not Available to Industry
How to cite: pAVA-Gal11p-LGF2(fs) was a gift from Joel Malek (Addgene plasmid # 127482 ; http://n2t.net/addgene:127482 ; RRID:Addgene_127482)
